Addgene plasmid #109043: DEP-GFP
Purpose: Expression of the Dishevelled DEP domain
Depositing lab: Mariann Bienz. Depositing organization: MRC Laboratory of Molecular Biology. Publication: Wnt Signalosome Assembly by DEP Domain Swapping of Dishevelled. Gammons MV, Renko M, Johnson CM, Rutherford TJ, Bienz M. Mol Cell. 2016 Oct 6;64(1):92-104. doi: 10.1016/j.molcel.2016.08.026. Epub 2016 Sep 29. PubMed 27692984.
Backbone
  Vector backbone: pEGFP-N1
  Backbone manufacturer: Clontech
  Backbone size w/o insert (bp): 4700
  Vector type: Mammalian Expression
  Selectable markers: Neomycin (select with G418)
Growth in bacteria
  Bacterial resistance: Kanamycin, 50 μg/mL
  Growth temperature: 37°C
  Growth strain: DH5alpha
  Copy number: High Copy
Gene/Insert
  Gene/Insert name: dishevelled segment polarity protein 2
  Species: H. sapiens (human)
  Mutation: Dvl2 DEP domain
  Entrez Gene: DVL2
  Promoter: CMV
  Tag / fusion protein: GFP (C terminal on insert)
  Cloning method: Gibson Cloning
  Sequencing primers: 5′ CMV-F
Resource information
  A portion of this plasmid was derived from a plasmid made by: Dvl2-GFP was provided by Trevor Dale (Cardiff), who published the construction of this plasmid in 1999 (Smalley et al, EMBO J; PMID: 10329628)
Terms and licenses: Academic/Nonprofit Terms; Industry Terms: Not Available to Industry
How to cite: DEP-GFP was a gift from Mariann Bienz (Addgene plasmid # 109043 ; http://n2t.net/addgene:109043 ; RRID:Addgene_109043)
