[The description below was written by a language model from this plasmid's Addgene catalogue record and pLannotate feature annotations shown in this document.]
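Description:
DEP-GFP is a mammalian expression plasmid built on the Clontech pEGFP-N1 backbone that produces the isolated DEP domain of human Dishevelled 2 (DVL2) fused at its C terminus to EGFP. The sequenced record is about 5 kb. The insert is a short DVL2 fragment of roughly 340 bp, introduced by Gibson cloning and derived in part from an earlier full-length Dvl2-GFP plasmid. It lies directly downstream of the human cytomegalovirus immediate-early enhancer and promoter and is joined through residual multiple cloning site sequence to the mammalian codon-optimized EGFP coding region. An SV40 polyadenylation signal terminates the transcript.

The rest of the plasmid is the standard pEGFP-N1 framework. A high-copy ColE1/pUC-type origin supports propagation in E. coli, and an f1 origin is also present. A single Tn5 aminoglycoside phosphotransferase (NeoR/KanR) gene serves as the marker in both hosts. It is driven by a bacterial bla promoter for kanamycin selection and by the SV40 enhancer/early promoter for G418 selection of transfected mammalian cells, and it ends in an HSV thymidine kinase polyadenylation signal. The small annotated fragments of an RSF origin, SV40 large T antigen, ble and a bGH poly(A) signal appear to be partial matches to backbone sequence rather than functional elements.

DVL2 transduces Wnt signals by binding the cytoplasmic tails of Frizzled receptors. The stated purpose is expression of the Dishevelled DEP domain, and the GFP fusion allows the domain to be visualized and detected in cells. The associated work concerns Wnt signalosome assembly through DEP domain swapping.
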