Features (pLannotate 1.2.2; 16 found; start..end, strand, type, name):
      1..45      +  rep_origin     RSF ori (fragment): Plasmids containing the RSF 1030 origin of replication can be propagated in E. coli cells that contain additional plasmids with compatible origins.
    113..416     +  enhancer       CMV enhancer: human cytomegalovirus immediate early enhancer
    417..620     +  promoter       CMV promoter: human cytomegalovirus (CMV) immediate early promoter
    659..994     +  CDS            DVL2 (fragment): DVL2_HUMAN - Experimental evidence at protein level: Swiss-Prot protein existence level 1. Plays a role in the signal transduction pathways mediated by multiple Wnt genes. Participates both in canonical and non-canonical Wnt signaling by binding to the cytoplasmic C-terminus of frizzled family members and transducing the Wnt signal to down-stream effectors. Promotes internalization and degradation of frizzled proteins upon Wnt signaling. From Homo sapiens (Human).
    995..1032    +  misc_feature   MCS (fragment): multiple cloning site
   1046..1765    +  CDS            EGFP: the original enhanced GFP (Yang et al., 1996) mammalian codon-optimized
   1782..1865    +  CDS            large T antigen (fragment): large T antigen from SV40 (simian virus 40)
   1888..2009    +  polyA_signal   SV40 poly(A) signal: SV40 polyadenylation signal
   2043..2471    -  rep_origin     f1 ori (sequence partly withheld): f1 bacteriophage origin of replication; arrow indicates direction of (+) strand synthesis
   2498..2602    +  promoter       AmpR promoter: bla
   2604..2961    +  promoter       SV40 promoter: SV40 enhancer and early promoter
   2996..3790    +  CDS            NeoR/KanR: aminoglycoside phosphotransferase from Tn5; aph(3')-II (or nptII); confers resistance to neomycin, kanamycin, and G418 (Geneticin®)
   3811..3963    +  CDS            ble (fragment): BLE_KLEPN - Experimental evidence at protein level: Swiss-Prot protein existence level 1. Binding protein with a strong affinity to the bleomycin family of antibiotics. Binds to CL990; an antimitotic-antibiotic compound. From Klebsiella pneumoniae.
   4022..4069    +  polyA_signal   HSV TK poly(A) signal: herpes simplex virus thymidine kinase polyadenylation signal (Cole and Stacy, 1985)
   4160..4176    -  polyA_signal   bGH poly(A) signal (fragment): bovine growth hormone polyadenylation signal
   4398..4986    +  rep_origin     ori: high-copy-number ColE1/pMB1/pBR322/pUC origin of replication
>Addgene plasmid #109043 | DEP-GFP | addgene full sequence | sequence record 220610 | Addgene NGS Result
CTTTCCTGCGTTATCCCCTGATTCTGTGGATAACCGTATTACCGCCATGCATTAGTTATTAATAGTAATC
AATTACGGGGTCATTAGTTCATAGCCCATATATGGAGTTCCGCGTTACATAACTTACGGTAAATGGCCCG
CCTGGCTGACCGCCCAACGACCCCCGCCCATTGACGTCAATAATGACGTATGTTCCCATAGTAACGCCAA
TAGGGACTTTCCATTGACGTCAATGGGTGGAGTATTTACGGTAAACTGCCCACTTGGCAGTACATCAAGT
GTATCATATGCCAAGTACGCCCCCTATTGACGTCAATGACGGTAAATGGCCCGCCTGGCATTATGCCCAG
TACATGACCTTATGGGACTTTCCTACTTGGCAGTACATCTACGTATTAGTCATCGCTATTACCATGGTGA
TGCGGTTTTGGCAGTACATCAATGGGCGTGGATAGCGGTTTGACTCACGGGGATTTCCAAGTCTCCACCC
CATTGACGTCAATGGGAGTTTGTTTTGGCACCAAAATCAACGGGACTTTCCAAAATGTCGTAACAACTCC
GCCCCATTGACGCAAATGGGCGGTAGGCGTGTACGGTGGGAGGTCTATATAAGCAGAGCTGGTTTAGTGA
ACCGTCAGATCCGCTAGCGCTACCGGACTCAGATCTCGAGACCATGGCCGCGGGCAGCAGCACTGGGGGC
GGTGGGGTTGGGGGCCGGGGTCTCTCCGTCCATACGGACATGGCATCGGTGACCAAGGCCATGGCAGCTC
CAGAGTCTGGACTGGAAGTCCGGGACCGCATGTGGCTCAAGATCACCATCCCTAATGCCTTTCTGGGCTC
GGATGTGGTTGACTGGCTCTACCATCACGTGGAGGGCTTTCCTGAGCGGCGGGAGGCCCGCAAGTATGCC
AGCGGGCTGCTCAAAGCAGGCCTGATCCGACACACCGTCAACAAGATCACCTTCTCTGAGCAGTGCTATT
ACGTCTTCGGAGACCGAATTCTGCAGTCGACGGTACCGCGGGCCCGGGATCCACCGGTCGCCACCATGGT
GAGCAAGGGCGAGGAGCTGTTCACCGGGGTGGTGCCCATCCTGGTCGAGCTGGACGGCGACGTAAACGGC
CACAAGTTCAGCGTGTCCGGCGAGGGCGAGGGCGATGCCACCTACGGCAAGCTGACCCTGAAGTTCATCT
GCACCACCGGCAAGCTGCCCGTGCCCTGGCCCACCCTCGTGACCACCCTGACCTACGGCGTGCAGTGCTT
CAGCCGCTACCCCGACCACATGAAGCAGCACGACTTCTTCAAGTCCGCCATGCCCGAAGGCTACGTCCAG
GAGCGCACCATCTTCTTCAAGGACGACGGCAACTACAAGACCCGCGCCGAGGTGAAGTTCGAGGGCGACA
CCCTGGTGAACCGCATCGAGCTGAAGGGCATCGACTTCAAGGAGGACGGCAACATCCTGGGGCACAAGCT
GGAGTACAACTACAACAGCCACAACGTCTATATCATGGCCGACAAGCAGAAGAACGGCATCAAGGTGAAC
TTCAAGATCCGCCACAACATCGAGGACGGCAGCGTGCAGCTCGCCGACCACTACCAGCAGAACACCCCCA
TCGGCGACGGCCCCGTGCTGCTGCCCGACAACCACTACCTGAGCACCCAGTCCGCCCTGAGCAAAGACCC
CAACGAGAAGCGCGATCACATGGTCCTGCTGGAGTTCGTGACCGCCGCCGGGATCACTCTCGGCATGGAC
GAGCTGTACAAGTAAAGCGGCCGCGACTCTAGATCATAATCAGCCATACCACATTTGTAGAGGTTTTACT
TGCTTTAAAAAACCTCCCACACCTCCCCCTGAACCTGAAACATAAAATGAATGCAATTGTTGTTGTTAAC
TTGTTTATTGCAGCTTATAATGGTTACAAATAAAGCAATAGCATCACAAATTTCACAAATAAAGCATTTT
TTTCACTGCATTCTAGTTGTGGTTTGTCCAAACTCATCAATGTATCTTAAGGCGTAAATTGTAAGCGTTA
ATATTTTGTTAAAATTCGCGTTAAATTTTTGTTAAATCAGCTCATTTTTTAACCAATAGGCCGAAATCGG
CAAAATCCCTTATAAATCAAAAGAATAGACCGAGATAGGGT
[37 nt withheld, positions 2142-2178]
AAAGAACGTGGACTCCAACGTCAAAGG
[49 nt withheld, positions 2206-2254]
T
[91 nt withheld, positions 2256-2346]
G
[124 nt withheld, positions 2348-2471]
CAGGTGGCACTTTTCGGGGAAATGTGCGCGGAACCCCTATTTGTTTATTTTTCTAAATACATTCAAATAT
GTATCCGCTCATGAGACAATAACCCTGATAAATGCTTCAATAATATTGAAAAAGGAAGAGTCCTGAGGCG
GAAAGAACCAGCTGTGGAATGTGTGTCAGTTAGGGTGTGGAAAGTCCCCAGGCTCCCCAGCAGGCAGAAG
TATGCAAAGCATGCATCTCAATTAGTCAGCAACCAGGTGTGGAAAGTCCCCAGGCTCCCCAGCAGGCAGA
AGTATGCAAAGCATGCATCTCAATTAGTCAGCAACCATAGTCCCGCCCCTAACTCCGCCCATCCCGCCCC
TAACTCCGCCCAGTTCCGCCCATTCTCCGCCCCATGGCTGACTAATTTTTTTTATTTATGCAGAGGCCGA
GGCCGCCTCGGCCTCTGAGCTATTCCAGAAGTAGTGAGGAGGCTTTTTTGGAGGCCTAGGCTTTTGCAAA
GATCGATCAAGAGACAGGATGAGGATCGTTTCGCATGATTGAACAAGATGGATTGCACGCAGGTTCTCCG
GCCGCTTGGGTGGAGAGGCTATTCGGCTATGACTGGGCACAACAGACAATCGGCTGCTCTGATGCCGCCG
TGTTCCGGCTGTCAGCGCAGGGGCGCCCGGTTCTTTTTGTCAAGACCGACCTGTCCGGTGCCCTGAATGA
ACTGCAAGACGAGGCAGCGCGGCTATCGTGGCTGGCCACGACGGGCGTTCCTTGCGCAGCTGTGCTCGAC
GTTGTCACTGAAGCGGGAAGGGACTGGCTGCTATTGGGCGAAGTGCCGGGGCAGGATCTCCTGTCATCTC
ACCTTGCTCCTGCCGAGAAAGTATCCATCATGGCTGATGCAATGCGGCGGCTGCATACGCTTGATCCGGC
TACCTGCCCATTCGACCACCAAGCGAAACATCGCATCGAGCGAGCACGTACTCGGATGGAAGCCGGTCTT
GTCGATCAGGATGATCTGGACGAAGAGCATCAGGGGCTCGCGCCAGCCGAACTGTTCGCCAGGCTCAAGG
CGAGCATGCCCGACGGCGAGGATCTCGTCGTGACCCATGGCGATGCCTGCTTGCCGAATATCATGGTGGA
AAATGGCCGCTTTTCTGGATTCATCGACTGTGGCCGGCTGGGTGTGGCGGACCGCTATCAGGACATAGCG
TTGGCTACCCGTGATATTGCTGAAGAGCTTGGCGGCGAATGGGCTGACCGCTTCCTCGTGCTTTACGGTA
TCGCCGCTCCCGATTCGCAGCGCATCGCCTTCTATCGCCTTCTTGACGAGTTCTTCTGAGCGGGACTCTG
GGGTTCGAAATGACCGACCAAGCGACGCCCAACCTGCCATCACGAGATTTCGATTCCACCGCCGCCTTCT
ATGAAAGGTTGGGCTTCGGAATCGTTTTCCGGGACGCCGGCTGGATGATCCTCCAGCGCGGGGATCTCAT
GCTGGAGTTCTTCGCCCACCCTAGGGGGAGGCTAACTGAAACACGGAAGGAGACAATACCGGAAGGAACC
CGCGCTATGACGGCAATAAAAAGACAGAATAAAACGCACGGTGTTGGGTCGTTTGTTCATAAACGCGGGG
TTCGGTCCCAGGGCTGGCACTCTGTCGATACCCCACCGAGACCCCATTGGGGCCAATACGCCCGCGTTTC
TTCCTTTTCCCCACCCCACCCCCCAAGTTCGGGTGAAGGCCCAGGGCTCGCAGCCAACGTCGGGGCGGCA
GGCCCTGCCATAGCCTCAGGTTACTCATATATACTTTAGATTGATTTAAAACTTCATTTTTAATTTAAAA
GGATCTAGGTGAAGATCCTTTTTGATAATCTCATGACCAAAATCCCTTAACGTGAGTTTTCGTTCCACTG
AGCGTCAGACCCCGTAGAAAAGATCAAAGGATCTTCTTGAGATCCTTTTTTTCTGCGCGTAATCTGCTGC
TTGCAAACAAAAAAACCACCGCTACCAGCGGTGGTTTGTTTGCCGGATCAAGAGCTACCAACTCTTTTTC
CGAAGGTAACTGGCTTCAGCAGAGCGCAGATACCAAATACTGTTCTTCTAGTGTAGCCGTAGTTAGGCCA
CCACTTCAAGAACTCTGTAGCACCGCCTACATACCTCGCTCTGCTAATCCTGTTACCAGTGGCTGCTGCC
AGTGGCRATAAGTCGTGTCTTACCGGGTTGGACTCAAGACGATAGTTACCGGATAAGGCGCAGCGGTCGG
GCTGAACGGGGGGTTCGTGCACACAGCCCAGCTTGGAGCGAACGACCTACACCGAACTGAGATACCTACA
GCGTGAGCTATGAGAAAGCGCCACGCTTCCCGAAGGGAGAAAGGCGGACAGGTATCCGGTAAGCGGCAGG
GTCGGAACAGGAGAGCGCACGAGGGAGCTTCCAGGGGGAAACGCCTGGTATCTTTATAGTCCTGTCGGGT
TTCGCCACCTCTGACTTGAGCGTCGATTTTTGTGATGCTCGTCAGGGGGGCGGAGCCTATGGAAAAACGC
CAGCAACGCGGCCTTTTTACGGTTCCTGGCCTTTTGCTGGCCTTTTGCTCACATGTT
